>Addgene plasmid #233482 | pMTKM10 | addgene full sequence | sequence record 467236 | Addgene NGS Result
TCGGTCTCAAACGCCTTCACAAAAGAAAAGTATTTTGTTTCTACACGTATTTCTGGTTATGGAAGGTAAC
GTTATAGTTTTAGTAGAAGTCAGCTCGGTGGTGGTAGTGGTGGTACCTTATTGATGGACACACGAATGCC
CGTAACACTATTGCCTACACACAGAAGCTGACTAGCTAGTAGACCTGACTGAAGTGCCGTTTTCTAGCAT
ATTTTTCTTTCTGGGCTTAGTGTCCTGACGCCCCAGCGTCAGTTCCTTTAATTTGCCAGTGTCACAGACT
GGTCCTTAGATGGACTACGAGAGCTTTACCCACACATAACGTGCTTCACCGTTACTATGTATGCTACGTA
TATACGACAATATTCCTCCTGTCTTTTCTTTGCGTTCCTCTTTCACTTAATATGGGAACCATTTCCTATT
CTCACCACACATTCGCATTCGGATTCTTTTTGCTGACGATCTCCTGTTATTATTGCTTTACTCAGAAAAA
ACGACACATTCCCTTTATTGAAATAAAATGAAAGACGGAGTCTATATAAAGAGAAGAGGAGATGAGAACA
GACCCTGTTCAGGAACAGATTATGAAAACGATTATGGTATTCTTTACTCTCGAACTTTAAACTCGAGTGA
GAATCCGCTTAAAAATCAAGTATACCAGATACCGGAAACTAGTAACATAAAACTTAAATTATGTGAGACC
AGACCAATAAAAAACGCCCGGCGGCAACCGAGCGTTCTGAACAAATCCAGATGGAGTTCTGAGGTCATTA
CTGGATCTATCAACAGGAGTCCAAGCGAGCTCGATATCAAATTACGCCCCGCCCTGCCACTCATCGCAGT
ACTGTTGTAATTCATTAAGCATTCTGCCGACATGGAAGCCATCACAAACGGCATGATGAACCTGAATCGC
CAGCGGCATCAGCACCTTGTCGCCTTGCGTATAATATTTGCCCATGGTGAAAACGGGGGCGAAGAAGTTG
TCCATATTGGCCACGTTTAAATCAAAACTGGTGAAACTCACCCAGGGATTGGCTGAAACGAAAAACATAT
TCTCAATAAACCCTTTAGGGAAATAGGCCAGGTTTTCACCGTAACACGCCACATCTTGCGAATATATGTG
TAGAAACTGCCGGAAATCGTCGTGGTATTCACTCCAGAGCGATGAAAACGTTTCAGTTTGCTCATGGAAA
ACGGTGTAACAAGGGTGAACACTATCCCATATCACCAGCTCACCGTCTTTCATTGCCATACGAAATTCCG
GATGAGCATTCATCAGGCGGGCAAGAATGTGAATAAAGGCCGGATAAAACTTGTGCTTATTTTTCTTTAC
GGTCTTTAAAAAGGCCGTAATATCCAGCTGAACGGTCTGGTTATAGGTACATTGAGCAACTGACTGAAAT
GCCTCAAAATGTTCTTTACGATGCCATTGGGATATATCAACGGTGGTATATCCAGTGATTTTTTTCTCCA
TTTTAGCTTCCTTAGCTCCTGAAAATCTCGATAACTCAAAAAATACGCCCGGTAGTGATCTTATTTCATT
ATGGTGAAAGTTGGAACCTCTTACGTGCCCGATCAATCATGACCAAAATCCCTTAACGTGAGTTTTCGTT
CCACTGAGCGTCAGACCCCGTAGAAAAGATCAAAGGATCTTCTTGAGATCCTTTTTTTCTGCGCGTAATC
TGCTGCTTGCAAACAAAAAAACCACCGCTACCAGCGGTGGTTTGTTTGCCGGATCAAGAGCTACCAACTC
TTTTTCCGAAGGTAACTGGCTTCAGCAGAGCGCAGATACCAAATACTGTTCTTCTAGTGTAGCCGTAGTT
AGGCCACCACTTCAAGAACTCTGTAGCACCGCCTACATACCTCGCTCTGCTAATCCTGTTACCAGTGGCT
GCTGCCAGTGGCGATAAGTCGTGTCTTACCGGGTTGGACTCAAGACGATAGTTACCGGATAAGGCGCAGC
GGTCGGGCTGAACGGGGGGTTCGTGCACACAGCCCAGCTTGGAGCGAACGACCTACACCGAACTGAGATA
CCTACAGCGTGAGCTATGAGAAAGCGCCACGCTTCCCGAAGGGAGAAAGGCGGACAGGTATCCGGTAAGC
GGCAGGGTCGGAACAGGAGAGCGCACGAGGGAGCTTCCAGGGGGAAACGCCTGGTATCTTTATAGTCCTG
TCGGGTTTCGCCACCTCTGACTTGAGCGTCGATTTTTGTGATGCTCGTCAGGGGGGCGGAGCCTATGGAA
AAACGCCAGCAACGCGGCCTTTTTACGGTTCCTGGCCTTTTGCTGGCCTTTTGCTCACATGTTCTTTCCT
GCGTTATCCCCTGATTCTGTGGATAACCGTAG
Features (pLannotate 1.2.2; 4 found; start..end, strand, type, name):
    707..741     -  terminator     lambda t0 terminator: minimal transcription terminator from phage lambda (Scholtissek and Grosse, 1987)
    815..1471    -  CDS            cat: CAT_ECOLX - Experimental evidence at protein level: Swiss-Prot protein existence level 1. This enzyme is an effector of chloramphenicol resistance in bacteria. From Escherichia coli. This protein is used as a marker in many commonly used cloning vectors, such as pACYC184.
   1472..1569    -  promoter       cat promoter: promoter of the E. coli cat gene encoding chloramphenicol acetyltransferase
   1653..2241    +  rep_origin     ori: high-copy-number ColE1/pMB1/pBR322/pUC origin of replication
