[The description below was written by a language model from this plasmid's Addgene catalogue record and pLannotate feature annotations shown in this document.]
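Description:
pMTKM10 is a Level 0 part plasmid for Modular Cloning (MoClo) Golden Gate assembly, built in the pYTK001 part-entry backbone of the yeast toolkit. It stores a single standardized part, the GLK1A promoter (promGLK1A) from Kluyveromyces marxianus CBS 6556, so that the promoter can be released and combined with coding sequences, terminators and other parts in later hierarchical assemblies. Although it is catalogued as a yeast expression and synthetic biology vector, the annotated features show no yeast origin or yeast selection marker. The plasmid therefore works as an E. coli storage and donor vector rather than as something maintained in yeast itself.

The sequenced record is 2,342 nt. Its automated annotation identifies only backbone elements: a high-copy ColE1/pUC-type origin of replication, and a chloramphenicol acetyltransferase (cat) gene driven by its native promoter and followed by the phage lambda t0 terminator, which provides chloramphenicol selection in bacteria. The promoter insert is not recognised by the annotation tool. It presumably lies in the unannotated region of roughly 700 nt at the start of the record, but its exact boundaries, the flanking Type IIS restriction sites and the overhangs defining the part type are not stated.

The plasmid belongs to a toolkit developed to establish K. marxianus as an engineering host, in work concerned with lactose valorization. Its typical use is as a source of a native K. marxianus promoter for building transcription units for gene expression in that yeast. The record gives no information on the strength or regulation of the promoter.
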