Addgene plasmid #233482: pMTKM10
Purpose: Level 0 plasmid for MoClo, encodes the GLK1A promoter for K.marxianus
Depositing lab: Vincent Martin. Depositing organization: Concordia University. Publication: Sequencing of a Dairy Isolate Unlocks Kluyveromyces marxianus as a Host for Lactose Valorization. Thornbury M, Knoops A, Summerby-Murray I, Dhaliwal J, Johnson S, Utomo JC, Joshi J, Narcross L, Remondetto G, Pouliot M, Whiteway M, Martin VJJ. ACS Synth Biol. 2025 Jul 8. doi: 10.1021/acssynbio.5c00096. PubMed 40629255.
Backbone
  Vector backbone: pYTK001
  Backbone manufacturer: John Dueber, Addgene plasmid #65108
  Backbone size w/o insert (bp): 2676
  Vector type: Yeast Expression, Synthetic Biology
Growth in bacteria
  Bacterial resistance: Chloramphenicol, 25 μg/mL
  Growth temperature: 37°C
  Growth strain: DH5alpha
  Copy number: High Copy
Gene/Insert
  Gene/Insert name: promGLK1A
  Species: K.marxianus CBS 6556
  Cloning method: Golden Gate
Resource information
  A portion of this plasmid was derived from a plasmid made by: The promoter sequence was originally published by Lang et al, 2020 (https://doi.org/10.1016/j.mec.2020.e00145)
Terms and licenses: Academic/Nonprofit Terms; Industry Terms: Not Available to Industry
Depositor comments: Please visit https://doi.org/10.1101/2025.02.03.636257 for bioRxiv preprint.
How to cite: pMTKM10 was a gift from Vincent Martin (Addgene plasmid # 233482 ; http://n2t.net/addgene:233482 ; RRID:Addgene_233482)
